Addgene plasmid #137128: pAAV-Ef1a-Coff/Fon-sRGECO
Purpose: Intersectional viral expression of sRGECO in cells expressing Flp AND NOT Cre
Depositing lab: Karl Deisseroth & INTRSECT 2.0 Project. Publication: Comprehensive Dual- and Triple-Feature Intersectional Single-Vector Delivery of Diverse Functional Payloads to Cells of Behaving Mammals. Fenno LE, Ramakrishnan C, Kim YS, Evans KE, Lo M, Vesuna S, Inoue M, Cheung KYM, Yuen E, Pichamoorthy N, Hong ASO, Deisseroth K. Neuron. 2020 Jun 20. pii: S0896-6273(20)30432-3. doi: 10.1016/j.neuron.2020.06.003. PubMed 32574559.
Backbone
  Vector backbone: AAV2-EF1a-WPRE
  Backbone size w/o insert (bp): 5300
  Vector type: AAV, Cre/Lox, Synthetic Biology ; Flp/FRT
Growth in bacteria
  Bacterial resistance: Ampicillin, 100 μg/mL
  Growth temperature: 37°C
  Growth strain: NEB Stable
  Copy number: High Copy
Gene/Insert
  Gene/Insert name: Coff/Fon-sRGECO
  Species: Synthetic; Prokaryotic
  Insert size (bp): 1800
  Mutation: E217D
  Promoter: EF1a
  Cloning method: Restriction Enzyme; 5′ cloning site BamHI (unknown if destroyed); 3′ cloning site EcoRI (unknown if destroyed)
  Sequencing primers: 5′ TGGAATTTGCCCTTTTTGAG; 3′ GGGCCACAACTCCTCATAAA
Terms and licenses: Academic/Nonprofit Terms; Industry Terms: Not Available to Industry
Depositor comments: Additional sequencing primers: Intron 1F GGGACGACATGACTTAACCAG; Intron 1R CCAGCCCTTCTCATGTTCAG
How to cite: pAAV-Ef1a-Coff/Fon-sRGECO was a gift from Karl Deisseroth & INTRSECT 2.0 Project (Addgene plasmid # 137128 ; http://n2t.net/addgene:137128 ; RRID:Addgene_137128) For viral preps, please replace (Addgene plasmid # 137128) in the above sentence with: (Addgene viral prep # 137128-AAV8)
