[The description below was written by a language model from this plasmid's Addgene catalogue record and the feature table of its GenBank file.]
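Description:
pAAV-Ef1a-Coff/Fon-sRGECO is an AAV2 transfer plasmid from the INTRSECT 2.0 intersectional toolkit, built on an AAV2-EF1a-WPRE backbone and designed to express the sRGECO sensor only in cells that contain Flp recombinase and lack Cre. It is propagated in E. coli as a high-copy plasmid through a ColE1/pUC-type origin with ampicillin selection (AmpR), and it also carries an f1 phage origin. The two sequence records held for it (about 7.2 kb each) differ by ten bases and in their start point, but they show the same layout.

Between the two AAV2 inverted terminal repeats, which allow the cassette to be packaged into AAV particles, the human EF-1-alpha promoter with its intron A drives the roughly 1.8 kb Coff/Fon-sRGECO insert. This is followed by a WPRE to boost transcript expression and a human growth hormone polyadenylation signal. The first coding segment starts with a Kozak sequence and the calmodulin-binding peptide from myosin light chain kinase, a component typical of GECO-type calcium indicators. It lies in the forward orientation, flanked by oppositely oriented lox2272 and loxN pairs. Cre would therefore invert this segment and lock it in the inverted orientation, switching expression off.

An mCherry forward primer site annotated on the complementary strand downstream suggests that the remaining red-fluorescent-protein-derived portion starts out inverted. This fits the Flp-on design, but the FRT-type sites and the internal intron implied by the vector type and the depositor's intron primers are not annotated in the feature tables. The insert carries an E217D mutation. The construct is intended for viral delivery to label and monitor neuronal populations defined by the Flp AND NOT Cre condition.
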