LOCUS       Exported 7169 bp ds-DNA circular SYN 12-MAY-2021
DEFINITION  Intersectional viral expression of sRGECO in cells expressing Flp
            AND NOT Cre.
ACCESSION   .
VERSION     .
KEYWORDS    pAAV-Ef1a-Coff/Fon-sRGECO
SOURCE      synthetic DNA construct
  ORGANISM  synthetic DNA construct
REFERENCE   1 (bases 1 to 7169)
  AUTHORS   Fenno LE, Ramakrishnan C, Kim YS, Evans KE, Lo M, Vesuna S, Inoue M,
            Cheung KYM, Yuen E, Pichamoorthy N, Hong ASO, Deisseroth K
  TITLE     Comprehensive Dual- and Triple-Feature Intersectional Single-Vector
            Delivery of Diverse Functional Payloads to Cells of Behaving
            Mammals.
  JOURNAL   Neuron. 2020 Jun 20. pii: S0896-6273(20)30432-3. doi:
            10.1016/j.neuron.2020.06.003.
  PUBMED    32574559
REFERENCE   2 (bases 1 to 7169)
  AUTHORS   .
  TITLE     Direct Submission
  JOURNAL   Exported May 12, 2021 from SnapGene Server 1.1.58
            http://www.snapgene.com
FEATURES             Location/Qualifiers
     source          1..7169
                     /organism="synthetic DNA construct"
                     /mol_type="other DNA"
     repeat_region   1..141
                     /label=AAV2 ITR
                     /note="inverted terminal repeat of adeno-associated virus
                     serotype 2"
     repeat_region   12..141
                     /label=AAV2 ITR
     promoter        242..1419
                     /label=EF-1-alpha promoter
                     /note="strong constitutive promoter for human elongation
                     factor EF-1-alpha"
     intron          473..1410
                     /label=EF-1-alpha intron A
                     /note="intron upstream of the start codon of human
                     EF-1-alpha"
     primer_bind     1367..1387
                     /label=EF1a-F
                     /note="Human elongation factor-1a promoter, forward primer"
     protein_bind    1426..1459
                     /label=lox2272
                     /bound_moiety="Cre recombinase"
                     /note="Cre-mediated recombination occurs in the 8-bp core
                     sequence (GGATACTT). lox2272 sites are compatible with each
                     other, but incompatible with loxP or loxN sites (Lee and
                     Saito, 1988)."
     protein_bind    1510..1543
                     /label=loxN
                     /bound_moiety="Cre recombinase"
                     /note="Cre-mediated recombination occurs in the 8-bp core
                     sequence (GTATACCT). loxN sites are compatible with each
                     other, but incompatible with loxP or lox2272 sites."
     regulatory      1550..1559
                     /regulatory_class="other"
                     /note="vertebrate consensus sequence for strong initiation
                     of translation (Kozak, 1987)"
     CDS             1571..1627
                     /codon_start=1
                     /product="calmodulin-binding peptide from avian smooth
                     muscle myosin light chain kinase"
                     /label=calmodulin-binding peptide
                     /translation="RRKWNKAGHAVRAIGRLSS"
     protein_bind    complement(1922..1955)
                     /label=lox2272
                     /bound_moiety="Cre recombinase"
                     /note="Cre-mediated recombination occurs in the 8-bp core
                     sequence (GGATACTT). lox2272 sites are compatible with each
                     other, but incompatible with loxP or loxN sites (Lee and
                     Saito, 1988)."
     protein_bind    complement(2006..2039)
                     /label=loxN
                     /bound_moiety="Cre recombinase"
                     /note="Cre-mediated recombination occurs in the 8-bp core
                     sequence (GTATACCT). loxN sites are compatible with each
                     other, but incompatible with loxP or lox2272 sites."
     primer_bind     complement(2639..2658)
                     /label=mCherry-F
                     /note="mCherry, forward primer"
     misc_feature    3296..3884
                     /label=WPRE
                     /note="woodchuck hepatitis virus posttranscriptional
                     regulatory element"
     primer_bind     complement(3349..3369)
                     /label=WPRE-R
                     /note="WPRE, reverse primer"
     CDS             complement(3767..3778)
                     /codon_start=1
                     /product="Factor Xa recognition and cleavage site"
                     /label=Factor Xa site
                     /translation="IEGR"
     polyA_signal    3916..4392
                     /label=hGH poly(A) signal
                     /note="human growth hormone polyadenylation signal"
     primer_bind     complement(4115..4134)
                     /label=hGH-PA-R
                     /note="Human growth hormone terminator, reverse primer"
     repeat_region   4432..4572
                     /label=AAV2 ITR
                     /note="inverted terminal repeat of adeno-associated virus
                     serotype 2"
     repeat_region   4432..4561
                     /label=AAV2 ITR
     rep_origin      4647..5102
                     /direction=RIGHT
                     /label=f1 ori
                     /note="f1 bacteriophage origin of replication; arrow
                     indicates direction of (+) strand synthesis"
     primer_bind     complement(4734..4753)
                     /label=F1ori-R
                     /note="F1 origin, reverse primer"
     primer_bind     4944..4965
                     /label=F1ori-F
                     /note="F1 origin, forward primer"
     primer_bind     complement(5119..5138)
                     /label=pRS-marker
                     /note="pRS vectors, use to sequence yeast selectable
                     marker"
     primer_bind     5238..5260
                     /label=pGEX 3'
                     /note="pGEX vectors, reverse primer"
     primer_bind     complement(5298..5316)
                     /label=pBRforEco
                     /note="pBR322 vectors, upsteam of EcoRI site, forward
                     primer"
     promoter        5384..5488
                     /gene="bla"
                     /label=AmpR promoter
     CDS             5489..6349
                     /codon_start=1
                     /gene="bla"
                     /product="beta-lactamase"
                     /label=AmpR
                     /note="confers resistance to ampicillin, carbenicillin, and
                     related antibiotics"
                     /translation="MSIQHFRVALIPFFAAFCLPVFAHPETLVKVKDAEDQLGARVGYI
                     ELDLNSGKILESFRPEERFPMMSTFKVLLCGAVLSRIDAGQEQLGRRIHYSQNDLVEYS
                     PVTEKHLTDGMTVRELCSAAITMSDNTAANLLLTTIGGPKELTAFLHNMGDHVTRLDRW
                     EPELNEAIPNDERDTTMPVAMATTLRKLLTGELLTLASRQQLIDWMEADKVAGPLLRSA
                     LPAGWFIADKSGAGERGSRGIIAALGPDGKPSRIVVIYTTGSQATMDERNRQIAEIGAS
                     LIKHW"
     primer_bind     complement(5707..5726)
                     /label=Amp-R
                     /note="Ampicillin resistance gene, reverse primer"
     rep_origin      6520..7108
                     /direction=RIGHT
                     /label=ori
                     /note="high-copy-number ColE1/pMB1/pBR322/pUC origin of
                     replication"
     primer_bind     7009..7028
                     /label=pBR322ori-F
                     /note="pBR322 origin, forward primer"
ORIGIN
        1 cctgcaggca gctgcgcgct cgctcgctca ctgaggccgc ccgggcaaag cccgggcgtc
       61 gggcgacctt tggtcgcccg gcctcagtga gcgagcgagc gcgcagagag ggagtggcca
      121 actccatcac taggggttcc tgcggccgca cgcgtaagct ttgcaaagat ggataaagtt
      181 ttaaacagag aggaatcttt gcagctaatg gaccttctag gtcttgaaag gagtgggaat
      241 tggctccggt gcccgtcagt gggcagagcg cacatcgccc acagtccccg agaagttggg
      301 gggaggggtc ggcaattgaa ccggtgccta gagaaggtgg cgcggggtaa actgggaaag
      361 tgatgtcgtg tactggctcc gcctttttcc cgagggtggg ggagaaccgt atataagtgc
      421 agtagtcgcc gtgaacgttc tttttcgcaa cgggtttgcc gccagaacac aggtaagtgc
      481 cgtgtgtggt tcccgcgggc ctggcctctt tacgggttat ggcccttgcg tgccttgaat
      541 tacttccact ggctgcagta cgtgattctt gatcccgagc ttcgggttgg aagtgggtgg
      601 gagagttcga ggccttgcgc ttaaggagcc ccttcgcctc gtgcttgagt tgaggcctgg
      661 cctgggcgct ggggccgccg cgtgcgaatc tggtggcacc ttcgcgcctg tctcgctgct
      721 ttcgataagt ctctagccat ttaaaatttt tgatgacctg ctgcgacgct ttttttctgg
      781 caagatagtc ttgtaaatgc gggccaagat ctgcacactg gtatttcggt ttttggggcc
      841 gcgggcggcg acggggcccg tgcgtcccag cgcacatgtt cggcgaggcg gggcctgcga
      901 gcgcggccac cgagaatcgg acgggggtag tctcaagctg gccggcctgc tctggtgcct
      961 ggcctcgcgc cgccgtgtat cgccccgccc tgggcggcaa ggctggcccg gtcggcacca
     1021 gttgcgtgag cggaaagatg gccgcttccc ggccctgctg cagggagctc aaaatggagg
     1081 acgcggcgct cgggagagcg ggcgggtgag tcacccacac aaaggaaaag ggcctttccg
     1141 tcctcagccg tcgcttcatg tgactccacg gagtaccggg cgccgtccag gcacctcgat
     1201 tagttctcga gcttttggag tacgtcgtct ttaggttggg gggaggggtt ttatgcgatg
     1261 gagtttcccc acactgagtg ggtggagact gaagttaggc cagcttggca cttgatgtaa
     1321 ttctccttgg aatttgccct ttttgagttt ggatcttggt tcattctcaa gcctcagaca
     1381 gtggttcaaa gtttttttct tccatttcag gtgtcgtgag gatccataac ttcgtatagg
     1441 atactttata cgaagttatg tagctggagc aatttgaaaa gattgttgta ttacctctag
     1501 ctgcgcttaa taacttcgta tagtatacct tatacgaagt tatgtcgacg ccaccatggt
     1561 ggactcatca cgtcgtaagt ggaataaggc aggtcacgca gtcagagcta taggtcggct
     1621 gagctcaccc gtggtttccg agcggatgta ccccgaggac ggcgccctga agagcgagat
     1681 caagaagggg ctgaggctga aggacggcgg ccactacgcc gccgaggtca agaccaccta
     1741 caaggccaag aagcccgtgc agctgcccgg cgcctacatc gtggacatca agttggacat
     1801 cgtgtcccac aacgaggact acaccatcgt ggaacagtgc gaacgcgccg agggccgcca
     1861 ctccaccggc ggcatggacg agctgtacaa gggaggtaca ggtgagtaca ggagggctag
     1921 cataacttcg tataaagtat cctatacgaa gttatttgcc ttaacccaga aattatcact
     1981 gttattcttt agataggtgc aaagaataac ttcgtataag gtatactata cgaagttatg
     2041 gtaccgaagt tcctattctt caaatagtat aggaacttca attgttattg gtgcaaagaa
     2101 tcacttcctt aagtctttat actgcccagg aagttcctat tcttcaaaag gtataggaac
     2161 ttcggcgcgc cctacttcgc tgtcatcatt tgtacaaact cttcgtagtt tacctgacca
     2221 tccccatcga tgtctgctac cctgatcatt tcatcaacct cctcatctgt taacttctct
     2281 ccaaggtctg tcatcacgtg gcgaagctct gctgcgccga tgtagccatt gccgtcctta
     2341 tcaaacacgc ggaacgcttc gcgaatttcc tcttcactgt ctgtgtcatt catttttctt
     2401 gccatcatcg tcaggaactc agggaagtcg aatgtgccgt caccgtcggc atctacttca
     2461 ttgatcatgt cctgcagctc tgcttctgtg gggttctgcc ccagcgatcg gaacaccgtc
     2521 ccaagctcct tggttgttat cgtcccatcc ccgtccttgt caaataggga gaaagcctct
     2581 ttaaattctg cgatctgctc ttcagtcagg tcgtcacgcg tagcctccca gcccatggtc
     2641 ttcttctgca ttacggggcc gtcggggggg aagttggtgc cgcgcagctt caccttgtag
     2701 atgaatacgc cgtcctgcag ggaggagtcc tggttcacgt gaataatgcc gccgtcctcg
     2761 aagttcatca cgcggtccca cctgaagccc tcggggaagg acagcttgaa gtagtcgggg
     2821 atgtcggctg ggtgcttaat gtaggccttg gagccgtaca tgaactgagg ggacaggatg
     2881 tcccaggcga agggcagggg gccacccttg gtcaccttca gcttagcggt ctgaaaggcc
     2941 tcgtaggggc ggccctcgcc ctcgccctcg atctcgaact cgtggccgtt cacggagccc
     3001 tccatgtgca ccttgaagcg catgaactcc ttgatgatgg ccatgttatc ctcctcgccc
     3061 ttgctcacca gactcccgcc tgtgggacga catgacttaa ccagttaacc atgttctctg
     3121 aacatgagaa gggctggcca ctctccatct agagaagttc ctatactatt tgaagaatag
     3181 gaacttcttg ccttaaccca gaaattatca ctgttattct ttagaatagt gcaaagagaa
     3241 gttcctatac cttttgaaga ataggaactt cgaattcgat atcaagctta tcgataatca
     3301 acctctggat tacaaaattt gtgaaagatt gactggtatt cttaactatg ttgctccttt
     3361 tacgctatgt ggatacgctg ctttaatgcc tttgtatcat gctattgctt cccgtatggc
     3421 tttcattttc tcctccttgt ataaatcctg gttgctgtct ctttatgagg agttgtggcc
     3481 cgttgtcagg caacgtggcg tggtgtgcac tgtgtttgct gacgcaaccc ccactggttg
     3541 gggcattgcc accacctgtc agctcctttc cgggactttc gctttccccc tccctattgc
     3601 cacggcggaa ctcatcgccg cctgccttgc ccgctgctgg acaggggctc ggctgttggg
     3661 cactgacaat tccgtggtgt tgtcggggaa atcatcgtcc tttccttggc tgctcgccta
     3721 tgttgccacc tggattctgc gcgggacgtc cttctgctac gtcccttcgg ccctcaatcc
     3781 agcggacctt ccttcccgcg gcctgctgcc ggctctgcgg cctcttccgc gtcttcgcct
     3841 tcgccctcag acgagtcgga tctccctttg ggccgcctcc ccgcatcgat accgagcgct
     3901 gctcgagaga tctacgggtg gcatccctgt gacccctccc cagtgcctct cctggccctg
     3961 gaagttgcca ctccagtgcc caccagcctt gtcctaataa aattaagttg catcattttg
     4021 tctgactagg tgtccttcta taatattatg gggtggaggg gggtggtatg gagcaagggg
     4081 caagttggga agacaacctg tagggcctgc ggggtctatt gggaaccaag ctggagtgca
     4141 gtggcacaat cttggctcac tgcaatctcc gcctcctggg ttcaagcgat tctcctgcct
     4201 cagcctcccg agttgttggg attccaggca tgcatgacca ggctcagcta atttttgttt
     4261 ttttggtaga gacggggttt caccatattg gccaggctgg tctccaactc ctaatctcag
     4321 gtgatctacc caccttggcc tcccaaattg ctgggattac aggcgtgaac cactgctccc
     4381 ttccctgtcc ttctgatttt gtaggtaacc acgtgcggac cgagcggccg caggaacccc
     4441 tagtgatgga gttggccact ccctctctgc gcgctcgctc gctcactgag gccgggcgac
     4501 caaaggtcgc ccgacgcccg ggctttgccc gggcggcctc agtgagcgag cgagcgcgca
     4561 gctgcctgca ggggcgcctg atgcggtatt ttctccttac gcatctgtgc ggtatttcac
     4621 accgcatann nnnnnnnnnn nnnnnnnnnn nnnnnnnnnn nnnnnnnnnn nnnnnnnnnn
     4681 nnnnnnnnnn nnnnnnnnnn nnnnnnnnnn nnnnnnnnnn nnnnnnnnnn nnnnnnnnnn
     4741 nnnnnnnnnn nnnnnnnnnn nnnnnnnnnn cnnnnnnnnn nnnnnnnnnn nnnnnnnnnn
     4801 nnnnnnnnnn nnnnnnnnnn nnnnnnnnnn nnnnnnnnnn nnnnnnnnnn nnnnnnnnnn
     4861 nnnnnnnnnn nnnnnnnnnn nnnnnnnnnn nnnnnnnnnn nnnnnnnnnn nncctttgac
     4921 gttggagtcc acgttcttta atagtggact cttgttccaa actggaacaa cactcaaccc
     4981 tatctcgggc tattcttttg atttataagg gattttgccg atttcggcct attggttaaa
     5041 aaatgagctg atttaacaaa aatttaacgc gaattttaac aaaatattaa cgtttacaat
     5101 tttatggtgc actctcagta caatctgctc tgatgccgca tagttaagcc agccccgaca
     5161 cccgccaaca cccgctgacg cgccctgacg ggcttgtctg ctcccggcat ccgcttacag
     5221 acaagctgtg accgtctccg ggagctgcat gtgtcagagg ttttcaccgt catcaccgaa
     5281 acgcgcgaga cgaaagggcc tcgtgatacg cctattttta taggttaatg tcatgataat
     5341 aatggtttct tagacgtcag gtggcacttt tcggggaaat gtgcgcggaa cccctatttg
     5401 tttatttttc taaatacatt caaatatgta tccgctcatg agacaataac cctgataaat
     5461 gcttcaataa tattgaaaaa ggaagagtat gagtattcaa catttccgtg tcgcccttat
     5521 tccctttttt gcggcatttt gccttcctgt ttttgctcac ccagaaacgc tggtgaaagt
     5581 aaaagatgct gaagatcagt tgggtgcacg agtgggttac atcgaactgg atctcaacag
     5641 cggtaagatc cttgagagtt ttcgccccga agaacgtttt ccaatgatga gcacttttaa
     5701 agttctgcta tgtggcgcgg tattatcccg tattgacgcc gggcaagagc aactcggtcg
     5761 ccgcatacac tattctcaga atgacttggt tgagtactca ccagtcacag aaaagcatct
     5821 tacggatggc atgacagtaa gagaattatg cagtgctgcc ataaccatga gtgataacac
     5881 tgcggccaac ttacttctga caacgatcgg aggaccgaag gagctaaccg cttttttgca
     5941 caacatgggg gatcatgtaa ctcgccttga tcgttgggaa ccggagctga atgaagccat
     6001 accaaacgac gagcgtgaca ccacgatgcc tgtagcaatg gcaacaacgt tgcgcaaact
     6061 attaactggc gaactactta ctctagcttc ccggcaacaa ttaatagact ggatggaggc
     6121 ggataaagtt gcaggaccac ttctgcgctc ggcccttccg gctggctggt ttattgctga
     6181 taaatctgga gccggtgagc gtgggtctcg cggtatcatt gcagcactgg ggccagatgg
     6241 taagccctcc cgtatcgtag ttatctacac gacggggagt caggcaacta tggatgaacg
     6301 aaatagacag atcgctgaga taggtgcctc actgattaag cattggtaac tgtcagacca
     6361 agtttactca tatatacttt agattgattt aaaacttcat ttttaattta aaaggatcta
     6421 ggtgaagatc ctttttgata atctcatgac caaaatccct taacgtgagt tttcgttcca
     6481 ctgagcgtca gaccccgtag aaaagatcaa aggatcttct tgagatcctt tttttctgcg
     6541 cgtaatctgc tgcttgcaaa caaaaaaacc accgctacca gcggtggttt gtttgccgga
     6601 tcaagagcta ccaactcttt ttccgaaggt aactggcttc agcagagcgc agataccaaa
     6661 tactgtcctt ctagtgtagc cgtagttagg ccaccacttc aagaactctg tagcaccgcc
     6721 tacatacctc gctctgctaa tcctgttacc agtggctgct gccagtggcg ataagtcgtg
     6781 tcttaccggg ttggactcaa gacgatagtt accggataag gcgcagcggt cgggctgaac
     6841 ggggggttcg tgcacacagc ccagcttgga gcgaacgacc tacaccgaac tgagatacct
     6901 acagcgtgag ctatgagaaa gcgccacgct tcccgaaggg agaaaggcgg acaggtatcc
     6961 ggtaagcggc agggtcggaa caggagagcg cacgagggag cttccagggg gaaacgcctg
     7021 gtatctttat agtcctgtcg ggtttcgcca cctctgactt gagcgtcgat ttttgtgatg
     7081 ctcgtcaggg gggcggagcc tatggaaaaa cgccagcaac gcggcctttt tacggttcct
     7141 ggccttttgc tggccttttg ctcacatgt
//
