LOCUS       Exported 7159 bp ds-DNA circular SYN 12-MAY-2021
DEFINITION  Intersectional viral expression of sRGECO in cells expressing Flp
            AND NOT Cre.
ACCESSION   .
VERSION     .
KEYWORDS    pAAV-Ef1a-Coff/Fon-sRGECO
SOURCE      synthetic DNA construct
  ORGANISM  synthetic DNA construct
REFERENCE   1 (bases 1 to 7159)
  AUTHORS   Fenno LE, Ramakrishnan C, Kim YS, Evans KE, Lo M, Vesuna S, Inoue M,
            Cheung KYM, Yuen E, Pichamoorthy N, Hong ASO, Deisseroth K
  TITLE     Comprehensive Dual- and Triple-Feature Intersectional Single-Vector
            Delivery of Diverse Functional Payloads to Cells of Behaving
            Mammals.
  JOURNAL   Neuron. 2020 Jun 20. pii: S0896-6273(20)30432-3. doi:
            10.1016/j.neuron.2020.06.003.
  PUBMED    32574559
REFERENCE   2 (bases 1 to 7159)
  AUTHORS   .
  TITLE     Direct Submission
  JOURNAL   Exported May 12, 2021 from SnapGene Server 1.1.58
            http://www.snapgene.com
FEATURES             Location/Qualifiers
     source          1..7159
                     /organism="synthetic DNA construct"
                     /mol_type="other DNA"
     rep_origin      172..627
                     /direction=RIGHT
                     /label=f1 ori
                     /note="f1 bacteriophage origin of replication; arrow
                     indicates direction of (+) strand synthesis"
     primer_bind     complement(259..278)
                     /label=F1ori-R
                     /note="F1 origin, reverse primer"
     primer_bind     469..490
                     /label=F1ori-F
                     /note="F1 origin, forward primer"
     primer_bind     complement(644..663)
                     /label=pRS-marker
                     /note="pRS vectors, use to sequence yeast selectable
                     marker"
     primer_bind     763..785
                     /label=pGEX 3'
                     /note="pGEX vectors, reverse primer"
     primer_bind     complement(823..841)
                     /label=pBRforEco
                     /note="pBR322 vectors, upsteam of EcoRI site, forward
                     primer"
     promoter        909..1013
                     /gene="bla"
                     /label=AmpR promoter
     CDS             1014..1874
                     /codon_start=1
                     /gene="bla"
                     /product="beta-lactamase"
                     /label=AmpR
                     /note="confers resistance to ampicillin, carbenicillin, and
                     related antibiotics"
                     /translation="MSIQHFRVALIPFFAAFCLPVFAHPETLVKVKDAEDQLGARVGYI
                     ELDLNSGKILESFRPEERFPMMSTFKVLLCGAVLSRIDAGQEQLGRRIHYSQNDLVEYS
                     PVTEKHLTDGMTVRELCSAAITMSDNTAANLLLTTIGGPKELTAFLHNMGDHVTRLDRW
                     EPELNEAIPNDERDTTMPVAMATTLRKLLTGELLTLASRQQLIDWMEADKVAGPLLRSA
                     LPAGWFIADKSGAGERGSRGIIAALGPDGKPSRIVVIYTTGSQATMDERNRQIAEIGAS
                     LIKHW"
     primer_bind     complement(1232..1251)
                     /label=Amp-R
                     /note="Ampicillin resistance gene, reverse primer"
     rep_origin      2045..2633
                     /direction=RIGHT
                     /label=ori
                     /note="high-copy-number ColE1/pMB1/pBR322/pUC origin of
                     replication"
     primer_bind     2534..2553
                     /label=pBR322ori-F
                     /note="pBR322 origin, forward primer"
     repeat_region   2695..2824
                     /label=AAV2 ITR (alternate)
                     /note="Functional equivalent of wild-type AAV2 ITR"
     promoter        2925..4103
                     /label=EF-1-alpha promoter
                     /note="strong constitutive promoter for human elongation
                     factor EF-1-alpha"
     intron          3156..4094
                     /label=EF-1-alpha intron A
                     /note="intron upstream of the start codon of human
                     EF-1-alpha"
     primer_bind     4051..4071
                     /label=EF1a-F
                     /note="Human elongation factor-1a promoter, forward primer"
     protein_bind    4110..4143
                     /label=lox2272
                     /bound_moiety="Cre recombinase"
                     /note="Cre-mediated recombination occurs in the 8-bp core
                     sequence (GGATACTT). lox2272 sites are compatible with each
                     other, but incompatible with loxP or loxN sites (Lee and
                     Saito, 1988)."
     protein_bind    4194..4227
                     /label=loxN
                     /bound_moiety="Cre recombinase"
                     /note="Cre-mediated recombination occurs in the 8-bp core
                     sequence (GTATACCT). loxN sites are compatible with each
                     other, but incompatible with loxP or lox2272 sites."
     regulatory      4234..4243
                     /regulatory_class="other"
                     /note="vertebrate consensus sequence for strong initiation
                     of translation (Kozak, 1987)"
     CDS             4255..4311
                     /codon_start=1
                     /product="calmodulin-binding peptide from avian smooth
                     muscle myosin light chain kinase"
                     /label=calmodulin-binding peptide
                     /translation="RRKWNKAGHAVRAIGRLSS"
     protein_bind    complement(4606..4639)
                     /label=lox2272
                     /bound_moiety="Cre recombinase"
                     /note="Cre-mediated recombination occurs in the 8-bp core
                     sequence (GGATACTT). lox2272 sites are compatible with each
                     other, but incompatible with loxP or loxN sites (Lee and
                     Saito, 1988)."
     protein_bind    complement(4690..4723)
                     /label=loxN
                     /bound_moiety="Cre recombinase"
                     /note="Cre-mediated recombination occurs in the 8-bp core
                     sequence (GTATACCT). loxN sites are compatible with each
                     other, but incompatible with loxP or lox2272 sites."
     primer_bind     complement(5323..5342)
                     /label=mCherry-F
                     /note="mCherry, forward primer"
     misc_feature    5980..6568
                     /label=WPRE
                     /note="woodchuck hepatitis virus posttranscriptional
                     regulatory element"
     primer_bind     complement(6033..6053)
                     /label=WPRE-R
                     /note="WPRE, reverse primer"
     CDS             complement(6451..6462)
                     /codon_start=1
                     /product="Factor Xa recognition and cleavage site"
                     /label=Factor Xa site
                     /translation="IEGR"
     polyA_signal    6600..7076
                     /label=hGH poly(A) signal
                     /note="human growth hormone polyadenylation signal"
     primer_bind     complement(6799..6818)
                     /label=hGH-PA-R
                     /note="Human growth hormone terminator, reverse primer"
     repeat_region   7116..97
                     /label=AAV2 ITR
                     /note="inverted terminal repeat of adeno-associated virus
                     serotype 2"
     repeat_region   7116..86
                     /label=AAV2 ITR
ORIGIN
        1 cgctcgctca ctgaggccgg gcgaccaaag gtcgcccgac gcccgggctt tgcccgggcg
       61 gcctcagtga gcgagcgagc gcgcagctgc ctgcaggggc gcctgatgcg gtattttctc
      121 cttacgcatc tgtgcggtat ttcacaccgc atannnnnnn nnnnnnnnnn nnnnnnnnnn
      181 nnnnnnnnnn nnnnnnnnnn nnnnnnnnnn nnnnnnnnnn nnnnnnnnnn nnnnnnnnnn
      241 nnnnnnnntn nnnnnnnnnn nnnnnnnnnn nnnnnnnnnn nnnnnnnnnn nnnnncnnnn
      301 nnnnnnnnnn nnnnnnnnnn nnnnnnnnnn nnnnnnnnnn nnnnnnnnnn nnnnnnnnnn
      361 nnnnnnnnnn nnnnnnnnnn nnnnnnnnnn nnnnnnnnnn nnnnnnnnnn nnnnnnnnnn
      421 nnnnnnnnnn nnnnnnncct ttgacgttgg agtccacgtt ctttaatagt ggactcttgt
      481 tccaaactgg aacaacactc aactctatct cgggctattc ttttgattta taagggattt
      541 tgccgatttc ggtctattgg ttaaaaaatg agctgattta acaaaaattt aacgcgaatt
      601 ttaacaaaat attaacgttt acaattttat ggtgcactct cagtacaatc tgctctgatg
      661 ccgcatagtt aagccagccc cgacacccgc caacacccgc tgacgcgccc tgacgggctt
      721 gtctgctccc ggcatccgct tacagacaag ctgtgaccgt ctccgggagc tgcatgtgtc
      781 agaggttttc accgtcatca ccgaaacgcg cgagacgaaa gggcctcgtg atacgcctat
      841 ttttataggt taatgtcatg ataataatgg tttcttagac gtcaggtggc acttttcggg
      901 gaaatgtgcg cggaacccct atttgtttat ttttctaaat acattcaaat atgtatccgc
      961 tcatgagaca ataaccctga taaatgcttc aataatattg aaaaaggaag agtatgagta
     1021 ttcaacattt ccgtgtcgcc cttattccct tttttgcggc attttgcctt cctgtttttg
     1081 ctcacccaga aacgctggtg aaagtaaaag atgctgaaga tcagttgggt gcacgagtgg
     1141 gttacatcga actggatctc aacagcggta agatccttga gagttttcgc cccgaagaac
     1201 gttttccaat gatgagcact tttaaagttc tgctatgtgg cgcggtatta tcccgtattg
     1261 acgccgggca agagcaactc ggtcgccgca tacactattc tcagaatgac ttggttgagt
     1321 actcaccagt cacagaaaag catcttacgg atggcatgac agtaagagaa ttatgcagtg
     1381 ctgccataac catgagtgat aacactgcgg ccaacttact tctgacaacg atcggaggac
     1441 cgaaggagct aaccgctttt ttgcacaaca tgggggatca tgtaactcgc cttgatcgtt
     1501 gggaaccgga gctgaatgaa gccataccaa acgacgagcg tgacaccacg atgcctgtag
     1561 caatggcaac aacgttgcgc aaactattaa ctggcgaact acttactcta gcttcccggc
     1621 aacaattaat agactggatg gaggcggata aagttgcagg accacttctg cgctcggccc
     1681 ttccggctgg ctggtttatt gctgataaat ctggagccgg tgagcgtggg tctcgcggta
     1741 tcattgcagc actggggcca gatggtaagc cctcccgtat cgtagttatc tacacgacgg
     1801 ggagtcaggc aactatggat gaacgaaata gacagatcgc tgagataggt gcctcactga
     1861 ttaagcattg gtaactgtca gaccaagttt actcatatat actttagatt gatttaaaac
     1921 ttcattttta atttaaaagg atctaggtga agatcctttt tgataatctc atgaccaaaa
     1981 tcccttaacg tgagttttcg ttccactgag cgtcagaccc cgtagaaaag atcaaaggat
     2041 cttcttgaga tccttttttt ctgcgcgtaa tctgctgctt gcaaacaaaa aaaccaccgc
     2101 taccagcggt ggtttgtttg ccggatcaag agctaccaac tctttttccg aaggtaactg
     2161 gcttcagcag agcgcagata ccaaatactg ttcttctagt gtagccgtag ttaggccacc
     2221 acttcaagaa ctctgtagca ccgcctacat acctcgctct gctaatcctg ttaccagtgg
     2281 ctgctgccag tggcgataag tcgtgtctta ccgggttgga ctcaagacga tagttaccgg
     2341 ataaggcgca gcggtcgggc tgaacggggg gttcgtgcac acagcccagc ttggagcgaa
     2401 cgacctacac cgaactgaga tacctacagc gtgagctatg agaaagcgcc acgcttcccg
     2461 aagggagaaa ggcggacagg tatccggtaa gcggcagggt cggaacagga gagcgcacga
     2521 gggagcttcc agggggaaac gcctggtatc tttatagtcc tgtcgggttt cgccacctct
     2581 gacttgagcg tcgatttttg tgatgctcgt caggggggcg gagcctatgg aaaaacgcca
     2641 gcaacgcggc ctttttacgg ttcctggcct tttgctggcc ttttgctcac atgtcctgca
     2701 ggcagctgcg cgctcgctcg ctcactgagg ccgcccgggc gtcgggcgac ctttggtcgc
     2761 ccggcctcag tgagcgagcg agcgcgcaga gagggagtgg ccaactccat cactaggggt
     2821 tcctgcggcc gcacgcgtaa gctttgcaaa gatggataaa gttttaaaca gagaggaatc
     2881 tttgcagcta atggaccttc taggtcttga aaggagtggg aattggctcc ggtgcccgtc
     2941 agtgggcaga gcgcacatcg cccacagtcc ccgagaagtt ggggggaggg gtcggcaatt
     3001 gaaccggtgc ctagagaagg tggcgcgggg taaactggga aagtgatgtc gtgtactggc
     3061 tccgcctttt tcccgagggt gggggagaac cgtatataag tgcagtagtc gccgtgaacg
     3121 ttctttttcg caacgggttt gccgccagaa cacaggtaag tgccgtgtgt ggttcccgcg
     3181 ggcctggcct ctttacgggt tatggccctt gcgtgccttg aattacttcc acctggctgc
     3241 agtacgtgat tcttgatccc gagcttcggg ttggaagtgg gtgggagagt tcgaggcctt
     3301 gcgcttaagg agccccttcg cctcgtgctt gagttgaggc ctggcctggg cgctggggcc
     3361 gccgcgtgcg aatctggtgg caccttcgcg cctgtctcgc tgctttcgat aagtctctag
     3421 ccatttaaaa tttttgatga cctgctgcga cgcttttttt ctggcaagat agtcttgtaa
     3481 atgcgggcca agatctgcac actggtattt cggtttttgg ggccgcgggc ggcgacgggg
     3541 cccgtgcgtc ccagcgcaca tgttcggcga ggcggggcct gcgagcgcgg ccaccgagaa
     3601 tcggacgggg gtagtctcaa gctggccggc ctgctctggt gcctggcctc gcgccgccgt
     3661 gtatcgcccc gccctgggcg gcaaggctgg cccggtcggc accagttgcg tgagcggaaa
     3721 gatggccgct tcccggccct gctgcaggga gctcaaaatg gaggacgcgg cgctcgggag
     3781 agcgggcggg tgagtcaccc acacaaagga aaagggcctt tccgtcctca gccgtcgctt
     3841 catgtgactc cacggagtac cgggcgccgt ccaggcacct cgattagttc tcgagctttt
     3901 ggagtacgtc gtctttaggt tggggggagg ggttttatgc gatggagttt ccccacactg
     3961 agtgggtgga gactgaagtt aggccagctt ggcacttgat gtaattctcc ttggaatttg
     4021 ccctttttga gtttggatct tggttcattc tcaagcctca gacagtggtt caaagttttt
     4081 ttcttccatt tcaggtgtcg tgaggatcca taacttcgta taggatactt tatacgaagt
     4141 tatgtagctg gagcaatttg aaaagattgt tgtattacct ctagctgcgc ttaataactt
     4201 cgtatagtat accttatacg aagttatgtc gacgccacca tggtggactc atcacgtcgt
     4261 aagtggaata aggcaggtca cgcagtcaga gctataggtc ggctgagctc acccgtggtt
     4321 tccgagcgga tgtaccccga ggacggcgcc ctgaagagcg agatcaagaa ggggctgagg
     4381 ctgaaggacg gcggccacta cgccgccgag gtcaagacca cctacaaggc caagaagccc
     4441 gtgcagctgc ccggcgccta catcgtggac atcaagttgg acatcgtgtc ccacaacgag
     4501 gactacacca tcgtggaaca gtgcgaacgc gccgagggcc gccactccac cggcggcatg
     4561 gacgagctgt acaagggagg tacaggtgag tacaggaggg ctagcataac ttcgtataaa
     4621 gtatcctata cgaagttatt tgccttaacc cagaaattat cactgttatt ctttagatag
     4681 gtgcaaagaa taacttcgta taaggtatac tatacgaagt tatggtaccg aagttcctat
     4741 tcttcaaata gtataggaac ttcaattgtt attggtgcaa agaatcactt ccttaagtct
     4801 ttatactgcc caggaagttc ctattcttca aaaggtatag gaacttcggc gcgccctact
     4861 tcgctgtcat catttgtaca aactcttcgt agtttacctg accatcccca tcgatgtctg
     4921 ctaccctgat catttcatca acctcctcat ctgttaactt ctctccaagg tctgtcatca
     4981 cgtggcgaag ctctgctgcg ccgatgtagc cattgccgtc cttatcaaac acgcggaacg
     5041 cttcgcgaat ttcctcttca ctgtctgtgt cattcatttt tcttgccatc atcgtcagga
     5101 actcagggaa gtcgaatgtg ccgtcaccgt cggcatctac ttcattgatc atgtcctgca
     5161 gctctgcttc tgtggggttc tgccccagcg atcggaacac cgtcccaagc tccttggttg
     5221 ttatcgtccc atccccgtcc ttgtcaaata gggagaaagc ctctttaaat tctgcgatct
     5281 gctcttcagt caggtcgtca cgcgtagcct cccagcccat ggtcttcttc tgcattacgg
     5341 ggccgtcggg ggggaagttg gtgccgcgca gcttcacctt gtagatgaat acgccgtcct
     5401 gcagggagga gtcctggttc acgtgaataa tgccgccgtc ctcgaagttc atcacgcggt
     5461 cccacctgaa gccctcgggg aaggacagct tgaagtagtc ggggatgtcg gctgggtgct
     5521 taatgtaggc cttggagccg tacatgaact gaggggacag gatgtcccag gcgaagggca
     5581 gggggccacc cttggtcacc ttcagcttag cggtctgaaa ggcctcgtag gggcggccct
     5641 cgccctcgcc ctcgatctcg aactcgtggc cgttcacgga gccctccatg tgcaccttga
     5701 agcgcatgaa ctccttgatg atggccatgt tatcctcctc gcccttgctc accagactcc
     5761 cgcctgtggg acgacatgac ttaaccagtt aaccatgttc tctgaacatg agaagggctg
     5821 gccactctcc atctagagaa gttcctatac tatttgaaga ataggaactt cttgccttaa
     5881 cccagaaatt atcactgtta ttctttagaa tagtgcaaag agaagttcct ataccttttg
     5941 aagaatagga acttcgaatt cgatatcaag cttatcgata atcaacctct ggattacaaa
     6001 atttgtgaaa gattgactgg tattcttaac tatgttgctc cttttacgct atgtggatac
     6061 gctgctttaa tgcctttgta tcatgctatt gcttcccgta tggctttcat tttctcctcc
     6121 ttgtataaat cctggttgct gtctctttat gaggagttgt ggcccgttgt caggcaacgt
     6181 ggcgtggtgt gcactgtgtt tgctgacgca acccccactg gttggggcat tgccaccacc
     6241 tgtcagctcc tttccgggac tttcgctttc cccctcccta ttgccacggc ggaactcatc
     6301 gccgcctgcc ttgcccgctg ctggacaggg gctcggctgt tgggcactga caattccgtg
     6361 gtgttgtcgg ggaaatcatc gtcctttcct tggctgctcg cctatgttgc cacctggatt
     6421 ctgcgcggga cgtccttctg ctacgtccct tcggccctca atccagcgga ccttccttcc
     6481 cgcggcctgc tgccggctct gcggcctctt ccgcgtcttc gccttcgccc tcagacgagt
     6541 cggatctccc tttgggccgc ctccccgcat cgataccgag cgctgctcga gagatctacg
     6601 ggtggcatcc ctgtgacccc tccccagtgc ctctcctggc cctggaagtt gccactccag
     6661 tgcccaccag ccttgtccta ataaaattaa gttgcatcat tttgtctgac taggtgtcct
     6721 tctataatat tatggggtgg aggggggtgg tatggagcaa ggggcaagtt gggaagacaa
     6781 cctgtagggc ctgcggggtc tattgggaac caagctggag tgcagtggca caatcttggc
     6841 tcactgcaat ctccgcctcc tgggttcaag cgattctcct gcctcagcct cccgagttgt
     6901 tgggattcca ggcatgcatg accaggctca gctaattttt gtttttttgg tagagacggg
     6961 gtttcaccat attggccagg ctggtctcca actcctaatc tcaggtgatc tacccacctt
     7021 ggcctcccaa attgctggga ttacaggcgt gaaccactgc tcccttccct gtccttctga
     7081 ttttgtaggt aaccacgtgc ggaccgagcg gccgcaggaa cccctagtga tggagttggc
     7141 cactccctct ctgcgcgct
//
