>Addgene plasmid #137128 | pAAV-Ef1a-Coff/Fon-sRGECO | depositor partial sequence | sequence record 264974 | Promoter through WPRE
AAGCTTTGCAAAGATGGATAAAGTTTTAAACAGAGAGGAATCTTTGCAGCTAATGGACCTTCTAGGTCTT
GAAAGGAGTGGGAATTGGCTCCGGTGCCCGTCAGTGGGCAGAGCGCACATCGCCCACAGTCCCCGAGAAG
TTGGGGGGAGGGGTCGGCAATTGAACCGGTGCCTAGAGAAGGTGGCGCGGGGTAAACTGGGAAAGTGATG
TCGTGTACTGGCTCCGCCTTTTTCCCGAGGGTGGGGGAGAACCGTATATAAGTGCAGTAGTCGCCGTGAA
CGTTCTTTTTCGCAACGGGTTTGCCGCCAGAACACAGGTAAGTGCCGTGTGTGGTTCCCGCGGGCCTGGC
CTCTTTACGGGTTATGGCCCTTGCGTGCCTTGAATTACTTCCACTGGCTGCAGTACGTGATTCTTGATCC
CGAGCTTCGGGTTGGAAGTGGGTGGGAGAGTTCGAGGCCTTGCGCTTAAGGAGCCCCTTCGCCTCGTGCT
TGAGTTGAGGCCTGGCCTGGGCGCTGGGGCCGCCGCGTGCGAATCTGGTGGCACCTTCGCGCCTGTCTCG
CTGCTTTCGATAAGTCTCTAGCCATTTAAAATTTTTGATGACCTGCTGCGACGCTTTTTTTCTGGCAAGA
TAGTCTTGTAAATGCGGGCCAAGATCTGCACACTGGTATTTCGGTTTTTGGGGCCGCGGGCGGCGACGGG
GCCCGTGCGTCCCAGCGCACATGTTCGGCGAGGCGGGGCCTGCGAGCGCGGCCACCGAGAATCGGACGGG
GGTAGTCTCAAGCTGGCCGGCCTGCTCTGGTGCCTGGCCTCGCGCCGCCGTGTATCGCCCCGCCCTGGGC
GGCAAGGCTGGCCCGGTCGGCACCAGTTGCGTGAGCGGAAAGATGGCCGCTTCCCGGCCCTGCTGCAGGG
AGCTCAAAATGGAGGACGCGGCGCTCGGGAGAGCGGGCGGGTGAGTCACCCACACAAAGGAAAAGGGCCT
TTCCGTCCTCAGCCGTCGCTTCATGTGACTCCACGGAGTACCGGGCGCCGTCCAGGCACCTCGATTAGTT
CTCGAGCTTTTGGAGTACGTCGTCTTTAGGTTGGGGGGAGGGGTTTTATGCGATGGAGTTTCCCCACACT
GAGTGGGTGGAGACTGAAGTTAGGCCAGCTTGGCACTTGATGTAATTCTCCTTGGAATTTGCCCTTTTTG
AGTTTGGATCTTGGTTCATTCTCAAGCCTCAGACAGTGGTTCAAAGTTTTTTTCTTCCATTTCAGGTGTC
GTGAGGATCCATAACTTCGTATAGGATACTTTATACGAAGTTATGTAGCTGGAGCAATTTGAAAAGATTG
TTGTATTACCTCTAGCTGCGCTTAATAACTTCGTATAGTATACCTTATACGAAGTTATGTCGACGCCACC
ATGGTGGACTCATCACGTCGTAAGTGGAATAAGGCAGGTCACGCAGTCAGAGCTATAGGTCGGCTGAGCT
CACCCGTGGTTTCCGAGCGGATGTACCCCGAGGACGGCGCCCTGAAGAGCGAGATCAAGAAGGGGCTGAG
GCTGAAGGACGGCGGCCACTACGCCGCCGAGGTCAAGACCACCTACAAGGCCAAGAAGCCCGTGCAGCTG
CCCGGCGCCTACATCGTGGACATCAAGTTGGACATCGTGTCCCACAACGAGGACTACACCATCGTGGAAC
AGTGCGAACGCGCCGAGGGCCGCCACTCCACCGGCGGCATGGACGAGCTGTACAAGGGAGGTACAGGTGA
GTACAGGAGGGCTAGCATAACTTCGTATAAAGTATCCTATACGAAGTTATTTGCCTTAACCCAGAAATTA
TCACTGTTATTCTTTAGATAGGTGCAAAGAATAACTTCGTATAAGGTATACTATACGAAGTTATGGTACC
GAAGTTCCTATTCTTCAAATAGTATAGGAACTTCAATTGTTATTGGTGCAAAGAATCACTTCCTTAAGTC
TTTATACTGCCCAGGAAGTTCCTATTCTTCAAAAGGTATAGGAACTTCGGCGCGCCCTACTTCGCTGTCA
TCATTTGTACAAACTCTTCGTAGTTTACCTGACCATCCCCATCGATGTCTGCTACCCTGATCATTTCATC
AACCTCCTCATCTGTTAACTTCTCTCCAAGGTCTGTCATCACGTGGCGAAGCTCTGCTGCGCCGATGTAG
CCATTGCCGTCCTTATCAAACACGCGGAACGCTTCGCGAATTTCCTCTTCACTGTCTGTGTCATTCATTT
TTCTTGCCATCATCGTCAGGAACTCAGGGAAGTCGAATGTGCCGTCACCGTCGGCATCTACTTCATTGAT
CATGTCCTGCAGCTCTGCTTCTGTGGGGTTCTGCCCCAGCGATCGGAACACCGTCCCAAGCTCCTTGGTT
GTTATCGTCCCATCCCCGTCCTTGTCAAATAGGGAGAAAGCCTCTTTAAATTCTGCGATCTGCTCTTCAG
TCAGGTCGTCACGCGTAGCCTCCCAGCCCATGGTCTTCTTCTGCATTACGGGGCCGTCGGGGGGGAAGTT
GGTGCCGCGCAGCTTCACCTTGTAGATGAATACGCCGTCCTGCAGGGAGGAGTCCTGGTTCACGTGAATA
ATGCCGCCGTCCTCGAAGTTCATCACGCGGTCCCACCTGAAGCCCTCGGGGAAGGACAGCTTGAAGTAGT
CGGGGATGTCGGCTGGGTGCTTAATGTAGGCCTTGGAGCCGTACATGAACTGAGGGGACAGGATGTCCCA
GGCGAAGGGCAGGGGGCCACCCTTGGTCACCTTCAGCTTAGCGGTCTGAAAGGCCTCGTAGGGGCGGCCC
TCGCCCTCGCCCTCGATCTCGAACTCGTGGCCGTTCACGGAGCCCTCCATGTGCACCTTGAAGCGCATGA
ACTCCTTGATGATGGCCATGTTATCCTCCTCGCCCTTGCTCACCAGACTCCCGCCTGTGGGACGACATGA
CTTAACCAGTTAACCATGTTCTCTGAACATGAGAAGGGCTGGCCACTCTCCATCTAGAGAAGTTCCTATA
CTATTTGAAGAATAGGAACTTCTTGCCTTAACCCAGAAATTATCACTGTTATTCTTTAGAATAGTGCAAA
GAGAAGTTCCTATACCTTTTGAAGAATAGGAACTTCGAATTCGATATCAAGCTTATCGATAATCAACCTC
TGGATTACAAAATTTGTGAAAGATTGACTGGTATTCTTAACTATGTTGCTCCTTTTACGCTATGTGGATA
CGCTGCTTTAATGCCTTTGTATCATGCTATTGCTTCCCGTATGGCTTTCATTTTCTCCTCCTTGTATAAA
TCCTGGTTGCTGTCTCTTTATGAGGAGTTGTGGCCCGTTGTCAGGCAACGTGGCGTGGTGTGCACTGTGT
TTGCTGACGCAACCCCCACTGGTTGGGGCATTGCCACCACCTGTCAGCTCCTTTCCGGGACTTTCGCTTT
CCCCCTCCCTATTGCCACGGCGGAACTCATCGCCGCCTGCCTTGCCCGCTGCTGGACAGGGGCTCGGCTG
TTGGGCACTGACAATTCCGTGGTGTTGTCGGGGAAATCATCGTCCTTTCCTTGGCTGCTCGCCTATGTTG
CCACCTGGATTCTGCGCGGGACGTCCTTCTGCTACGTCCCTTCGGCCCTCAATCCAGCGGACCTTCCTTC
CCGCGGCCTGCTGCCGGCTCTGCGGCCTCTTCCGCGTCTTCGCCTTCGCCCTCAGACGAGTCGGATCTCC
CTTTGGGCCGCCTCCCCGCATCGATACCG
